>Addgene plasmid #217212 | pCMV-hAT-6_AMi | addgene full sequence | sequence record 444785 | Addgene NGS Result
GACATTGATTATTGACTAGTTATTAATAGTAATCAATTACGGGGTCATTAGTTCATAGCCCATATATGGA
GTTCCGCGTTACATAACTTACGGTAAATGGCCCGCCTGGCTGACCGCCCAACGACCCCCGCCCATTGACG
TCAATAATGACGTATGTTCCCATAGTAACGCCAATAGGGACTTTCCATTGACGTCAATGGGTGGAGTATT
TACGGTAAACTGCCCACTTGGCAGTACATCAAGTGTATCATATGCCAAGTACGCCCCCTATTGACGTCAA
TGACGGTAAATGGCCCGCCTGGCATTATGCCCAGTACATGACCTTATGGGACTTTCCTACTTGGCAGTAC
ATCTACGTATTAGTCATCGCTATTACCATGGTGATGCGGTTTTGGCAGTACATCAATGGGCGTGGATAGC
GGTTTGACTCACGGGGATTTCCAAGTCTCCACCCCATTGACGTCAATGGGAGTTTGTTTTGGCACCAAAA
TCAACGGGACTTTCCAAAATGTCGTAACAACTCCGCCCCATTGACGCAAATGGGCGGTAGGCGTGTACGG
TGGGAGGTCTATATAAGCAGAGCTCTCTGGCTAACTAGAGAACCCACTGCTTACTGGCTTATCGAAATTA
ATACGACTCACTATAGGGAGACCCAAGCTTGGTACCGAGCTCGGATCCACTAGTAACGGCCGCCAGTGTG
CTGGAATTCGCCGCCACCATGGGTCCTATATGGAGCCGCCGTAGCATGATGCCTACCTTACTGGCAAGCG
CGGTGTGGCATACCAGCTGCACCAGCTATGTGCGCGATGCGTTAGAAGGTGATCGCGCGGCAGGTGATGG
TGCAAGCACCACCAGCAAGCTGATCAGCAAGTGCCGTAAGGTGGCGGGTTACTTTCACCGCAGCATTAAA
GGCGGCAAAATGCTGTGGGATAAACAGGCGGAACTGAACATTCCTCAGCATAAGATTATGCAGGACGTGG
AAACCCAATGGAACAGCACCTACCTGATGCTGGAACGCCTGGTGGAACAGCAGAAGGCGATTCATGAAAT
GGCCCTGCTGGGCGAGATTGGTATTAGCGGCCCGCTGAATCGTGCAGAATGGGATACCATTAGCCAGATT
CTGGTGGTGCTGAAGCCTTTCCTGGAAGCCACCGAAACCCTGTCAACCGGTGATGCTCTGCTGAGCCAGG
TTATTCCTGTGGTGCGCGAACTGCAGAACCAGATGGAGAAATTCCAGGGCATTAGCGTGCCTGGTTGGGG
TAAACCGTTAAGCCCGGATGTTCAGGCACTGGTGCGCCGTTTAAAAGAGGGCATCCGCAAATGGCTGGAT
CCGTTACGTAGCAGCACCGTGCATGTTCTGGCGGCCATGTGTGATCCTCGTGTGAAAGGCAGCATATGCA
GCAGCCAGACCCTGGATCAGTGGACCGAAGTGCTGGTGAAACGTGTGCGCGAAGCGGAATGGCGTCGTCG
TGGCGATGTTGAAGAAGGCGATCCGTTAAGCCGCGCGTCAATGCCTAGCACCAGCCAATCACCTCCTCCT
CCTCAAGCGTTACCGATGTGGGCAAAAGGCATGGCGAGCATGGTTGGTTCACGTGGCACCCGTCCTCATC
ATCAAGCGGGTAGCGCACAGGCATTAGTTGCGGCCTATCTGGCGGAAGATGTGGAACCGTTACTGTGTGA
CCCGCTGGCCTATTGGGCAAGCCGCAGCCAAATGTGGCCTGATTTAGCGACCGTGGCGCGTGAACATTTA
AGCTGTCCGCCTACCTCAGTTCCTAGCGAGCGCGTGTTCAGCATTGCAGGCGATGTGGTTACCCCTCACC
GCACCTGTTTAGACCCTGGCCTGGTGGAACAGCTGGTGTTTCTGAAAGTGAACCTGCCGCTGCTGGGCTT
TCCTAAACTGCAGGTGCAGATGGAATAATGAGCGGCCGCTCGAGCATGCATCTAGAGGGCCCTATTCTAT
AGTGTCACCTAAATGCTAGAGCTCGCTGATCAGCCTCGACTGTGCCTTCTAGTTGCCAGCCATCTGTTGT
TTGCCCCTCCCCCGTGCCTTCCTTGACCCTGGAAGGTGCCACTCCCACTGTCCTTTCCTAATAAAATGAG
GAAATTGCATCGCATTGTCTGAGTAGGTGTCATTCTATTCTGGGGGGTGGGGTGGGGCAGGACAGCAAGG
GGGAGGATTGGGAAGACAATAGCAGGCATGCTGGGGATGCGGTGGGCTCTATGGCTTCTGAGGCGGAAAG
AACCAGCTGGGGCTCTAGGGGGTATCCCC
[124 nt withheld, positions 2270-2393]
C
[91 nt withheld, positions 2395-2485]
A
[49 nt withheld, positions 2487-2535]
CCTTTGACGTTGGAGTCCACGTTCTTT
[37 nt withheld, positions 2563-2599]
ACCCTATCTCGGTCTATTCTTTTGATTTATAAGGGATTTTGCCGATTTCGGCCTATTGGTTAAAAAATGA
GCTGATTTAACAAAAATTTAACGCGAATTAATTCTGTGGAATGTGTGTCAGTTAGGGTGTGGAAAGTCCC
CAGGCTCCCCAGCAGGCAGAAGTATGCAAAGCATGCATCTCAATTAGTCAGCAACCAGGTGTGGAAAGTC
CCCAGGCTCCCCAGCAGGCAGAAGTATGCAAAGCATGCATCTCAATTAGTCAGCAACCATAGTCCCGCCC
CTAACTCCGCCCATCCCGCCCCTAACTCCGCCCAGTTCCGCCCATTCTCCGCCCCATGGCTGACTAATTT
TTTTTATTTATGCAGAGGCCGAGGCCGCCTCTGCCTCTGAGCTATTCCAGAAGTAGTGAGGAGGCTTTTT
TGGAGGCCTAGGCTTTTGCAAAAAGCTCCCCGAAATGACCGACCAAGCGACGCCCAACCTGCCATCACGA
GATTTCGATTCCACCGCCGCCTTCTATGAAAGGTTGGGCTTCGGAATCGTTTTCCGGGACGCCGGCTGGA
TGATCCTCCAGCGCGGGGATCTCATGCTGGAGTTCTTCGCCCACCCCAACTTGTTTATTGCAGCTTATAA
TGGTTACAAATAAAGCAATAGCATCACAAATTTCACAAATAAAGCATTTTTTTCACTGCATTCTAGTTGT
GGTTTGTCCAAACTCATCAATGTATCTTATCATGTCTGTATACCGTCGACCTCTAGCTAGAGCTTGGCGT
AATCATGGTCATAGCTGTTTCCTGTGTGAAATTGTTATCCGCTCACAATTCCACACAACATACGAGCCGG
AAGCATAAAGTGTAAAGCCTGGGGTGCCTAATGAGTGAGCTAACTCACATTAATTGCGTTGCGCTCACTG
CCCGCTTTCCAGTCGGGAAACCTGTCGTGCCAGCTGCATTAATGAATCGGCCAACGCGCGGGGAGAGGCG
GTTTGCGTATTGGGCGCTCTTCCGCTTCCTCGCTCACTGACTCGCTGCGCTCGGTCGTTCGGCTGCGGCG
AGCGGTATCAGCTCACTCAAAGGCGGTAATACGGTTATCCACAGAATCAGGGGATAACGCAGGAAAGAAC
ATGTGAGCAAAAGGCCAGCAAAAGGCCAGGAACCGTAAAAAGGCCGCGTTGCTGGCGTTTTTCCATAGGC
TCCGCCCCCCTGACGAGCATCACAAAAATCGACGCTCAAGTCAGAGGTGGCGAAACCCGACAGGACTATA
AAGATACCAGGCGTTTCCCCCTGGAAGCTCCCTCGTGCGCTCTCCTGTTCCGACCCTGCCGCTTACCGGA
TACCTGTCCGCCTTTCTCCCTTCGGGAAGCGTGGCGCTTTCTCATAGCTCACGCTGTAGGTATCTCAGTT
CGGTGTAGGTCGTTCGCTCCAAGCTGGGCTGTGTGCACGAACCCCCCGTTCAGCCCGACCGCTGCGCCTT
ATCCGGTAACTATCGTCTTGAGTCCAACCCGGTAAGACACGACTTATCGCCACTGGCAGCAGCCACTGGT
AACAGGATTAGCAGAGCGAGGTATGTAGGCGGTGCTACAGAGTTCTTGAAGTGGTGGCCTAACTACGGCT
ACACTAGAAGAACAGTATTTGGTATCTGCGCTCTGCTGAAGCCAGTTACCTTCGGAAAAAGAGTTGGTAG
CTCTTGATCCGGCAAACAAACCACCGCTGGTAGCGGTGGTTTTTTTGTTTGCAAGCAGCAGATTACGCGC
AGAAAAAAAGGATCTCAAGAAGATCCTTTGATCTTTTCTACGGGGTCTGACGCTCAGTGGAACGAAAACT
CACGTTAAGGGATTTTGGTCATGAGATTATCAAAAAGGATCTTCACCTAGATCCTTTTAAATTAAAAATG
AAGTTTTAAATCAATCTAAAGTATATATGAGTAAACTTGGTCTGACAGTTACCAATGCTTAATCAGTGAG
GCACCTATCTCAGCGATCTGTCTATTTCGTTCATCCATAGTTGCCTGACTCCCCGTCGTGTAGATAACTA
CGATACGGGAGGGCTTACCATCTGGCCCCAGTGCTGCAATGATACCGCGAGACCCACGCTCACCGGCTCC
AGATTTATCAGCAATAAACCAGCCAGCCGGAAGGGCCGAGCGCAGAAGTGGTCCTGCAACTTTATCCGCC
TCCATCCAGTCTATTAATTGTTGCCGGGAAGCTAGAGTAAGTAGTTCGCCAGTTAATAGTTTGCGCAACG
TTGTTGCCATTGCTACAGGCATCGTGGTGTCACGCTCGTCGTTTGGTATGGCTTCATTCAGCTCCGGTTC
CCAACGATCAAGGCGAGTTACATGATCCCCCATGTTGTGCAAAAAAGCGGTTAGCTCCTTCGGTCCTCCG
ATCGTTGTCAGAAGTAAGTTGGCCGCAGTGTTATCACTCATGGTTATGGCAGCACTGCATAATTCTCTTA
CTGTCATGCCATCCGTAAGATGCTTTTCTGTGACTGGTGAGTACTCAACCAAGTCATTCTGAGAATAGTG
TATGCGGCGACCGAGTTGCTCTTGCCCGGCGTCAATACGGGATAATACCGCGCCACATAGCAGAACTTTA
AAAGTGCTCATCATTGGAAAACGTTCTTCGGGGCGAAAACTCTCAAGGATCTTACCGCTGTTGAGATCCA
GTTCGATGTAACCCACTCGTGCACCCAACTGATCTTCAGCATCTTTTACTTTCACCAGCGTTTCTGGGTG
AGCAAAAACAGGAAGGCAAAATGCCGCAAAAAAGGGAATAAGGGCGACACGGAAATGTTGAATACTCATA
CTCTTCCTTTTTCAATATTATTGAAGCATTTATCAGGGTTATTGTCTCATGAGCGGATACATATTTGAAT
GTATTTAGAAAAATAAACAAATAGGGGTTCCGCGCACATTTCCCCGAAAAGTGCCACCTGACGTCGACGG
ATCGGGAGATCTCCCGATCCCCTATGGTGCACTCTCAGTACAATCTGCTCTGATGCCGCATAGTTAAGCC
AGTATCTGCTCCCTGCTTGTGTGTTGGAGGTCGCTGAGTAGTGCGCGAGCAAAATTTAAGCTACAACAAG
GCAAGGCTTGACCGACAATTGCATGAAGAATCTGCTTAGGGTTAGGCGTTTTGCGCTGCTTCGCGATGTA
CGGGCCAGATATACGCGTT
Features (pLannotate 1.2.2; 19 found; start..end, strand, type, name):
      1..380     +  enhancer       CMV enhancer: human cytomegalovirus immediate early enhancer
    381..584     +  promoter       CMV promoter: human cytomegalovirus (CMV) immediate early promoter
    580..613     +  LTR            5' LTR (truncated) (fragment): truncated 5' long terminal repeat (LTR) from HIV-1
    629..647     +  promoter       T7 promoter: promoter for bacteriophage T7 RNA polymerase
   1956..1974    -  promoter       SP6 promoter: promoter for bacteriophage SP6 RNA polymerase
   2000..2224    +  polyA_signal   bGH poly(A) signal: bovine growth hormone polyadenylation signal
   2228..2249    +  promoter       SV40 promoter (fragment): SV40 enhancer and early promoter
   2270..2698    +  rep_origin     f1 ori (sequence partly withheld): f1 bacteriophage origin of replication; arrow indicates direction of (+) strand synthesis
   2712..3041    +  promoter       SV40 promoter: SV40 enhancer and early promoter
   3054..3212    +  CDS            ble (fragment): BLE_KLEPN - Experimental evidence at protein level: Swiss-Prot protein existence level 1. Binding protein with a strong affinity to the bleomycin family of antibiotics. Binds to CL990; an antimitotic-antibiotic compound. From Klebsiella pneumoniae.
   3207..3328    +  polyA_signal   SV40 poly(A) signal: SV40 polyadenylation signal
   3401..3417    -  protein_bind   lac operator: The lac repressor binds to the lac operator to inhibit transcription in E. coli. This inhibition can be relieved by adding lactose or isopropyl-β-D-thiogalactopyranoside (IPTG). lac repressor encoded by lacI
   3425..3455    -  promoter       lac promoter: promoter for the E. coli lac operon
   3470..3491    -  protein_bind   CAP binding site: CAP binding activates transcription in the presence of cAMP. E. coli catabolite activator protein
   3504..3596    -  CDS            lacI (fragment): lac repressor; lacI; The lac repressor binds to the lac operator to inhibit transcription in E. coli. This inhibition can be relieved by adding lactose or isopropyl-β-D-thiogalactopyranoside (IPTG).
   3779..4367    -  rep_origin     ori: high-copy-number ColE1/pMB1/pBR322/pUC origin of replication
   4538..5398    -  CDS            AmpR: β-lactamase; bla; confers resistance to ampicillin, carbenicillin, and related antibiotics
   5399..5503    -  promoter       AmpR promoter: bla
   5562..5614    -  misc_feature   bom (fragment): basis of mobility region from pBR322
