[The description below was written by a language model from this plasmid's Addgene catalogue record and pLannotate feature annotations shown in this document.]
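Description:
pCMV-hAT-6_AMi is a 5,768-nt mammalian expression plasmid built on a pCMV backbone to produce the hAT-6_AMi transposase, a synthetic coding sequence for a hAT-superfamily DNA transposon enzyme. It is propagated in E. coli as a high-copy plasmid through a ColE1/pUC-type origin and selected with ampicillin via the β-lactamase gene and its native promoter. An f1 phage origin is also present, along with remnants of lac regulatory elements (lac promoter, operator, CAP site and a lacI fragment) and a bom fragment carried over from the backbone.

Expression is driven by the human cytomegalovirus immediate-early enhancer and promoter and terminated by the bovine growth hormone polyadenylation signal. The automated annotation does not label the transposase open reading frame itself. The unannotated interval between the T7 promoter and the reverse-oriented SP6 promoter, roughly 1.3 kb, is where the insert would be expected to lie. These flanking phage promoters are standard parts that can serve for in vitro transcription or as sequencing primer sites. The cloning sites used are recorded as unknown, and no epitope tag or reporter is annotated. Downstream, an SV40 early promoter is followed only by a short fragment of a bleomycin-resistance gene and an SV40 poly(A) signal, so the plasmid does not appear to carry an intact mammalian selection marker. A very short hit to a truncated HIV-1 LTR just after the CMV promoter is probably an annotation artefact rather than a functional viral element.

The plasmid comes from a survey that tested many DNA transposons for activity in human cells. It is likely intended as a transposase helper supplied by transient transfection, though the record does not describe a matching transposon donor.
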