Addgene plasmid #217212: pCMV-hAT-6_AMi
Purpose: Mammalian expression vector for expression of hAT-6_AMi transposase (CMV promoter)
Depositing lab: Yong E Zhang. Depositing organization: Institute of Zoology, Chinese Academy of Sciences. Publication: Heterologous survey of 130 DNA transposons in human cells highlights their functional divergence and expands the genome engineering toolbox. Zhang T, Tan S, Tang N, Li Y, Zhang C, Sun J, Guo Y, Gao H, Cai Y, Sun W, Wang C, Fu L, Ma H, Wu Y, Hu X, Zhang X, Gee P, Yan W, Zhao Y, Chen Q, Guo B, Wang H, Zhang YE. Cell. 2024 Jul 11;187(14):3741-3760.e30. doi: 10.1016/j.cell.2024.05.007. Epub 2024 Jun 5. PubMed 38843831.
Backbone
  Vector backbone: pCMV
  Vector type: Mammalian Expression
Growth in bacteria
  Bacterial resistance: Ampicillin, 100 μg/mL
  Growth temperature: 37°C
  Growth strain: DH5alpha
  Copy number: High Copy
Gene/Insert
  Gene/Insert name: hAT-6_AMi transposase
  Species: Synthetic
  Cloning method: Restriction Enzyme; 5′ cloning site Unknown (unknown if destroyed); 3′ cloning site Unknown (unknown if destroyed)
Terms and licenses: Academic/Nonprofit Terms; Industry Terms: Not Available to Industry
How to cite: pCMV-hAT-6_AMi was a gift from Yong E Zhang (Addgene plasmid # 217212 ; http://n2t.net/addgene:217212 ; RRID:Addgene_217212)
